>Addgene plasmid #41248 | TAL3074 | depositor partial sequence | sequence record 54887 | TAL3074 sequence 2430 bps
TCTAGAGCTAGCACCATGGACTACAAAGACCATGACGGTGATTATAAAGATCATGACATCGATTACAAGG
ATGACGATGACAAGATGGCCCCCAAGAAGAAGAGGAAGGTGGGCATTCACCGCGGGGTACCTATGGTGGA
CTTGAGGACACTCGGTTATTCGCAACAGCAACAGGAGAAAATCAAGCCTAAGGTCAGGAGCACCGTCGCG
CAACACCACGAGGCGCTTGTGGGGCATGGCTTCACTCATGCGCATATTGTCGCGCTTTCACAGCACCCTG
CGGCGCTTGGGACGGTGGCTGTCAAATACCAAGATATGATTGCGGCCCTGCCCGAAGCCACGCACGAGGC
AATTGTAGGGGTCGGTAAACAGTGGTCGGGAGCGCGAGCACTTGAGGCGCTGCTGACTGTGGCGGGTGAG
CTTAGGGGGCCTCCGCTCCAGCTCGACACCGGGCAGCTGCTGAAGATCGCGAAGAGAGGGGGAGTAACAG
CGGTAGAGGCAGTGCACGCCTGGCGCAATGCGCTCACCGGGGCCCCCTTGAACCTGACCCCAGACCAGGT
AGTCGCAATCGCGAACAATAATGGGGGAAAGCAAGCCCTGGAAACCGTGCAAAGGTTGTTGCCGGTCCTT
TGTCAAGACCACGGCCTTACACCGGAGCAAGTCGTGGCCATTGCATCCCACGACGGTGGCAAACAGGCTC
TTGAGACGGTTCAGAGACTTCTCCCAGTTCTCTGTCAAGCCCACGGGCTGACTCCCGATCAAGTTGTAGC
GATTGCGTCGCATGACGGAGGGAAACAAGCATTGGAGACTGTCCAACGGCTCCTTCCCGTGTTGTGTCAA
GCCCACGGTTTGACGCCTGCACAAGTGGTCGCCATCGCCAGCCATGATGGCGGTAAGCAGGCGCTGGAAA
CAGTACAGCGCCTGCTGCCTGTACTGTGCCAGGATCATGGACTGACCCCAGACCAGGTAGTCGCAATCGC
GTCAAACGGAGGGGGAAAGCAAGCCCTGGAAACCGTGCAAAGGTTGTTGCCGGTCCTTTGTCAAGACCAC
GGCCTTACACCGGAGCAAGTCGTGGCCATTGCATCCCACGACGGTGGCAAACAGGCTCTTGAGACGGTTC
AGAGACTTCTCCCAGTTCTCTGTCAAGCCCACGGGCTGACTCCCGATCAAGTTGTAGCGATTGCGTCGCA
TGACGGAGGGAAACAAGCATTGGAGACTGTCCAACGGCTCCTTCCCGTGTTGTGTCAAGCCCACGGTTTG
ACGCCTGCACAAGTGGTCGCCATCGCCTCCAATATTGGCGGTAAGCAGGCGCTGGAAACAGTACAGCGCC
TGCTGCCTGTACTGTGCCAGGATCATGGACTGACCCCAGACCAGGTAGTCGCAATCGCGTCGAACATTGG
GGGAAAGCAAGCCCTGGAAACCGTGCAAAGGTTGTTGCCGGTCCTTTGTCAAGACCACGGCCTTACACCG
GAGCAAGTCGTGGCCATTGCAAGCAATGGGGGTGGCAAACAGGCTCTTGAGACGGTTCAGAGACTTCTCC
CAGTTCTCTGTCAAGCCCACGGGCTGACTCCCGATCAAGTTGTAGCGATTGCGAATAACAATGGAGGGAA
ACAAGCATTGGAGACTGTCCAACGGCTCCTTCCCGTGTTGTGTCAAGCCCACGGTTTGACGCCTGCACAA
GTGGTCGCCATCGCCAACAACAACGGCGGTAAGCAGGCGCTGGAAACAGTACAGCGCCTGCTGCCTGTAC
TGTGCCAGGATCATGGACTGACCCCAGACCAGGTAGTCGCAATCGCGTCACATGACGGGGGAAAGCAAGC
CCTGGAAACCGTGCAAAGGTTGTTGCCGGTCCTTTGTCAAGACCACGGCCTTACACCGGAGCAAGTCGTG
GCCATTGCAAGCAACATCGGTGGCAAACAGGCTCTTGAGACGGTTCAGAGACTTCTCCCAGTTCTCTGTC
AAGCCCACGGGCTGACTCCCGATCAAGTTGTAGCGATTGCGAATAACAATGGAGGGAAACAAGCATTGGA
GACTGTCCAACGGCTCCTTCCCGTGTTGTGTCAAGCCCACGGTTTGACGCCTGCACAAGTGGTCGCCATC
GCCAGCCATGATGGCGGTAAGCAGGCGCTGGAAACAGTACAGCGCCTGCTGCCTGTACTGTGCCAGGATC
ATGGACTGACACCCGAACAGGTGGTCGCCATTGCTTCTAACATCGGAGGACGGCCAGCCTTGGAGTCCAT
CGTAGCCCAATTGTCCAGGCCCGATCCCGCGTTGGCTGCGTTAACGAATGACCATCTGGTGGCGTTGGCA
TGTCTTGGTGGACGACCCGCGCTCGATGCAGTCAAAAAGGGTCTGCCTCATGCTCCCGCATTGATCAAAA
GAACCAACCGGCGGATTCCCGAGAGAACTTCCCATCGAGTCGCGGGATCC
