>Addgene plasmid #41248 | TAL3074 | addgene partial sequence | sequence record 56079 | JDS-TALEN-F 5'-TAGGGGTCGGTAAACAGTGG-3'
GCTGCTGACTGTGGCGGGTGAGCTTAGGGGGCCTCCGCTCCAGCTCGACACCGGGCAGCTGCTGAAGATC
GCGAAGAGAGGGGGAGTAACAGCGGTAGAGGCAGTGCACGCCTGGCGCAATGCGCTCACCGGGGCCCCCT
TGAACCTGACCCCAGACCAGGTAGTCGCAATCGCGAACAATAATGGGGGAAAGCAAGCCCTGGAAACCGT
GCAAAGGTTGTTGCCGGTCCTTTGTCAAGACCACGGCCTTACACCGGAGCAAGTCGTGGCCATTGCATCC
CACGACGGTGGCAAACAGGCTCTTGAGACGGTTCAGAGACTTCTCCCAGTTCTCTGTCAAGCCCACGGGC
TGACTCCCGATCAAGTTGTAGCGATTGCGTCGCATGACGGAGGGAAACAAGCATTGGAGACTGTCCAACG
GCTCCTTCCCGTGTTGTGTCAAGCCCACGGTTTGACGCCTGCACAAGTGGTCGCCATCGCCAGCCATGAT
GGCGGTAAGCAGGCGCTGGAAACAGTACAGCGCCTGCTGCCTGTACTGTGCCAGGATCATGGACTGACCC
CAGACCAGGTAGTCGCAATCGCGTCAAACGGAGGGGGAAAGCAAGCCCTGGAAACCGTGCAAAGGTTGTT
GCCGGTCCTTTGTCAAGACCACGGCCTTACACCGGAGCAAGTCGTGGCCATTGCATCCCACGACGGTGGC
AAACAGGCTCTTGAGACGGTTCAGAGACTTCTCCCAGTTCTCTGTCAAGCCCACGGGCTGACTCCCGATC
AAGTTGTAGCGATTGCGTCGCATGACGGAGGGAAACAAGCATTGGAGACTGTCCAACGGCTCCTTCCCGT
GTTGTGTCAAGCCCACGGTTTGACGCCTGCACAAGTGGTCGCCATCGCCTCCAATATTGGCGGTAAGCAG
GCGCTGGAAACAGTACAGCGCCTGCTGCCTGTACTGTGCCAGGATCATGGACTGACCCCAGACC
