[The description below was written by a language model from this plasmid's Addgene catalogue record.]
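Description:
TAL3074 is a TALEN expression plasmid encoding the left-hand monomer of a nuclease pair directed against the zebrafish (D. rerio) fascin-2b gene. It is built on the JDS70 backbone, a roughly 6.4 kb TALEN framework vector classed as mammalian expression with a T7 promoter. The plasmid is maintained at high copy in E. coli under ampicillin selection. No feature table accompanies the record, so the origin of replication and other backbone elements are not itemised. The listed sequencing primers do imply that the coding region lies between a CMV promoter and a BGH polyadenylation region.

The insert is a roughly 1.6 kb custom array of TAL effector repeats, assembled to recognise one specific half-site in fascin-2b. It was cloned by restriction enzyme methods that destroyed both junction sites. The backbone supplies the flanking parts of the fusion protein: an N-terminal 3X Flag epitope for detection and a C-terminal wild-type FokI cleavage domain. FokI cuts only as a dimer, so this left monomer must be used with a matching right-hand TALEN that binds the opposite strand across a spacer. Together the pair makes a double-strand break, and error-prone repair of that break can produce disruptive insertions or deletions.

CMV drives expression directly in transfected cells. The T7 designation indicates that the coding sequence can also be transcribed in vitro to make mRNA, which fits the targeted gene disruption in zebrafish described in the associated work. The depositor advises confirming the plasmid by diagnostic restriction digest before use, presumably because of its highly repetitive insert.
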