Addgene plasmid #41248: TAL3074
Depositing lab: Keith Joung. Depositing organization: Massachusetts General Hospital. Publication: Targeted gene disruption in somatic zebrafish cells using engineered TALENs. Sander JD, Cade L, Khayter C, Reyon D, Peterson RT, Joung JK, Yeh JR. Nat Biotechnol. 2011 Aug 5;29(8):697-8. doi: 10.1038/nbt.1934. PubMed 21822241.
Backbone
  Vector backbone: JDS70
  Backbone manufacturer: Addgene plasmid #32285
  Backbone size w/o insert (bp): 6447
  Vector type: Mammalian Expression ; T7
Growth in bacteria
  Bacterial resistance: Ampicillin, 100 μg/mL
  Growth temperature: 37°C
  Growth strain: XL1 Blue
  Copy number: High Copy
Gene/Insert
  Gene/Insert name: ZebrafishCommunity-fascin-2b-Left (alt name: fascin-2b)
  Species: D. rerio (zebrafish)
  Insert size (bp): 1640
  Promoter: CMV
  Tag / fusion protein: 3X Flag (N terminal on backbone); WT FOKI (C terminal on backbone)
  Cloning method: Restriction Enzyme; 5′ cloning site N/A (destroyed during cloning); 3′ cloning site N/A (destroyed during cloning)
  Sequencing primers: 5′ CMV-F; 3′ BGH-rev
Terms and licenses: Academic/Nonprofit Terms; Industry Terms: Not Available to Industry
Depositor comments: Target binding site: TGCCCTCCAATGGCAGCA It is strongly recommended that users perform a diagnostic digest to verify this plasmid prior to use. For example, a double digest of the plasmid with BamHI and KpnI should result in two bands at 2.3kb and 5.8kb.
How to cite: TAL3074 was a gift from Keith Joung (Addgene plasmid # 41248 ; http://n2t.net/addgene:41248 ; RRID:Addgene_41248)
